>Addgene plasmid #115427 | YIplac204-pOst1-ESCargo* | depositor full sequence | sequence record 217450 | YIplac204-pOst1-ESCargo* sequence 5165 bps
TCTTCCGCTTCCTCGCTCACTGACTCGCTGCGCTCGGTCGTTCGGCTGCGGCGAGCGGTATCAGCTCACT
CAAAGGCGGTAATACGGTTATCCACAGAATCAGGGGATAACGCAGGAAAGAACATGTGAGCAAAAGGCCA
GCAAAAGGCCAGGAACCGTAAAAAGGCCGCGTTGCTGGCGTTTTTCCATAGGCTCCGCCCCCCTGACGAG
CATCACAAAAATCGACGCTCAAGTCAGAGGTGGCGAAACCCGACAGGACTATAAAGATACCAGGCGTTTC
CCCCTGGAAGCTCCCTCGTGCGCTCTCCTGTTCCGACCCTGCCGCTTACCGGATACCTGTCCGCCTTTCT
CCCTTCGGGAAGCGTGGCGCTTTCTCATAGCTCACGCTGTAGGTATCTCAGTTCGGTGTAGGTCGTTCGC
TCCAAGCTGGGCTGTGTGCACGAACCCCCCGTTCAGCCCGACCGCTGCGCCTTATCCGGTAACTATCGTC
TTGAGTCCAACCCGGTAAGACACGACTTATCGCCACTGGCAGCAGCCACTGGTAACAGGATTAGCAGAGC
GAGGTATGTAGGCGGTGCTACAGAGTTCTTGAAGTGGTGGCCTAACTACGGCTACACTAGAAGGACAGTA
TTTGGTATCTGCGCTCTGCTGAAGCCAGTTACCTTCGGAAAAAGAGTTGGTAGCTCTTGATCCGGCAAAC
AAACCACCGCTGGTAGCGGTGGTTTTTTTGTTTGCAAGCAGCAGATTACGCGCAGAAAAAAAGGATCTCA
AGAAGATCCTTTGATCTTTTCTACGGGGTCTGACGCTCAGTGGAACGAAAACTCACGTTAAGGGATTTTG
GTCATGAGATTATCAAAAAGGATCTTCACCTAGATCCTTTTAAATTAAAAATGAAGTTTTAAATCAATCT
AAAGTATATATGAGTAAACTTGGTCTGACAGTTACCAATGCTTAATCAGTGAGGCACCTATCTCAGCGAT
CTGTCTATTTCGTTCATCCATAGTTGCCTGACTCCCCGTCGTGTAGATAACTACGATACGGGAGGGCTTA
CCATCTGGCCCCAGTGCTGCAATGATACCGCGAGACCCACGCTCACCGGCTCCAGATTTATCAGCAATAA
ACCAGCCAGCCGGAAGGGCCGAGCGCAGAAGTGGTCCTGCAACTTTATCCGCCTCCATCCAGTCTATTAA
TTGTTGCCGGGAAGCTAGAGTAAGTAGTTCGCCAGTTAATAGTTTGCGCAACGTTGTTGCCATTGCTACA
GGCATCGTGGTGTCACGCTCGTCGTTTGGTATGGCTTCATTCAGCTCCGGTTCCCAACGATCAAGGCGAG
TTACATGATCCCCCATGTTGTGCAAAAAAGCGGTTAGCTCCTTCGGTCCTCCGATCGTTGTCAGAAGTAA
GTTGGCCGCAGTGTTATCACTCATGGTTATGGCAGCACTGCATAATTCTCTTACTGTCATGCCATCCGTA
AGATGCTTTTCTGTGACTGGTGAGTACTCAACCAAGTCATTCTGAGAATAGTGTATGCGGCGACCGAGTT
GCTCTTGCCCGGCGTCAATACGGGATAATACCGCGCCACATAGCAGAACTTTAAAAGTGCTCATCATTGG
AAAACGTTCTTCGGGGCGAAAACTCTCAAGGATCTTACCGCTGTTGAGATCCAGTTCGATGTAACCCACT
CGTGCACCCAACTGATCTTCAGCATCTTTTACTTTCACCAGCGTTTCTGGGTGAGCAAAAACAGGAAGGC
AAAATGCCGCAAAAAAGGGAATAAGGGCGACACGGAAATGTTGAATACTCATACTCTTCCTTTTTCAATA
TTATTGAAGCATTTATCAGGGTTATTGTCTCATGAGCGGATACATATTTGAATGTATTTAGAAAAATAAA
CAAATAGGGGTTCCGCGCACATTTCCCCGAAAAGTGCCACCTGACGTCTAAGAAACCATTATTATCATGA
CATTAACCTATAAAAATAGGCGTATCACGAGGCCAATTCGGTCGAAAAAAGAAAAGGAGAGGGCCAAGAG
GGAGGGCATTGGTGACTATTGAGCACGTGAGTATACGTGATTAAGCACACAAAGGCAGCTTGGAGTATGT
CTGTTATTAATTTCACAGGTAGTTCTGGTCCATTGGTGAAAGTTTGCGGCTTGCAGAGCACAGAGGCCGC
AGAATGTGCACTAGATTCCGATGCTGACTTGCTGGGTATTATATGTGTGCCCAATAGAAAGAGAACAATT
GACCCGGTTATTGCAAGGAAAATTTCAAGTCTTGTAAAAGCATATAAAAATAGTTCAGGCACTCCGAAAT
ACTTGGTTGGCGTGTTTCGTAATCAACCTAAGGAGGATGTTTTGGCTCTGGTCAATGATTACGGCATTGA
TATCGTCCAACTGCATGGAGATGAGTCGTGGCAAGAATACCAAGAGTTCCTCGGTTTGCCAGTTATTAAA
AGACTCGTATTTCCAAAAGACTGCAACATACTACTCAGTGCAGCTTCACAGAAACCTCATTCGTTTATTC
CCTTGTTTGATTCAGAAGCAGGTGGGACAGGTGAACTTTTGGATTGGAACTCGATTTCTGACTGGGTTGG
AAGGCAAGAGAGCCCCGAGAGCTTACATTTTATGTTAGCTGGTGGACTGACGCCAGAAAATGTTGGTGAT
GCGCTTAGATTAAATGGCGTTATTGGTGTTGATGTAAGCGGAGGTGTGGAGACAAATGGTGTAAAAGACT
CTAACAAAATAGCAAATTTCGTCAAAAATGCTAAGAAATAGGTTATTACTGAGTAGTATTTATTTAAGTA
TTGTTTGTGCACTTGCCTGCAAGCCTTTTGAAAAGCAAGCATAAAAGATCGCCCTTTCGTCTCGCGCGTT
TCGGTGATGACGGTGAAAACCTCTGACACATGCAGCTCCCGGAGACGGTCACAGCTTGTCTGTAAGCGGA
TGCCGGGAGCAGACAAGCCCGTCAGGGCGCGTCAGCGGGTGTTGGCGGGTGTCGGGGCTGGCTTAACTAT
GCGGCATCAGAGCAGATTGTACTGAGAGTGCACCATATGCGGTGTGAAATACCGCACAGATGCGTAAGGA
GAAAATACCGCATCAGGCGGACCTTAATACATTCAGACACTTCTGCGGTATCACCCTACTTATTCCCTTC
GAGATTATATCTAGGAACCCATCAGGTTGGTGGAAGATTACCCGTTCTAAGACTTTTCAGCTTCCTCTAT
TGATGTTACACCTGGACACCCCTTTTCTGGCATCCAGTTTTTAATCTTCAGTGGCATGTGAGATTCTCCG
AAATTAATTAAAGCAATCACACAATTCTCTCGGATACCACCTCGGTTGAAACTGACAGGTGGTTTGTTAC
GCATGCTAATGCAAAGGAGCCTATATACCTTTGGCTCGGCTGCTGTAACAGGGAATATAAAGGGCAGCAT
AATTTAGGAGTTTAGTGAACTTGCAACATTTACTATTTTCCCTTCTTACGTAAATATTTTTCTTTTTAAT
TCTAAATCAATCTTTTTCAATTTTTTGTTTGTATTCTTTTCTTGCTTAAATCTATAACTACAAAAAACAC
ATACATAAACTAAAAGAATTCAAAAATGAGGCAGGTTTGGTTCTCTTGGATTGTGGGATTGTTCCTATGT
TTTTTCAACGTGTCTTCTGCTGATAGCACTGAGAACGTCATCAAGCCCTTCATGCGCTTCAAGGTGCACA
TGGAGGGCTCAGTAAATGGTCATGAGTTCGAGATCGAGGGCGAGGGCGAGGGCAAGCCCTACGAGGGCAC
CCAGACCGCCAAGCTGCAGGTGACCAAGGGCGGCCCCCTGCCCTTCGCCTGGGACATCCTGTCCCCCCAG
TTCCAGTACGGCTCCAAGGTGTACGTGAAGCACCCCGCCGACATCCCCGACTACAAGAAGCTGTCCTTCC
CCGAGGGCTTCAAGTGGGAGCGCGTGATGAACTTCGAGGACGGCGGCGTGGTGACCGTGACCCAGGACTC
CTCCCTGCAGGACGGCACCTTCATCTACCACGTGAAGTTCATCGGCGTGAACTTCCCCTCCGACGGCCCC
GTAATGCAGAAGAAGACTCTGGGCTGGGAGCCCTCCACCGAGCGCCTGTACCCCCGCGACGGCGTGCTGA
AGGGCGAGATCCACAAGGCGCTGAAGCTGAAGGGCGGCGGCCACTACCTGGTGGAGTTCAAGTCAATCTA
CATGGCCAAGAAGCCCGTGAAGCTGCCCGGCTACTACTACGTGGACTCCAAGCTGGACATCACCTCCCAC
AACGAGGACTACACCGTGGTGGAGCAGTACGAGCGCGCCGAGGCCCGCCACCACCTGTTCCAGGGATCCT
CTAGAGGAGTGCAGGTGGAAACCATCTCCCCAGGAGACGGGCGCACCTTCCCCAAGCGCGGCCAGACCGT
TGTGGTGCACTACACCGGGATGCTTGAAGATGGAAAGAAACTAGATTCCTCCCGGGACAGAAACAAGCCC
TTTAAGTTTATGCTAGGCAAGCAGGAGGTGATCCGAGGCTGGGAAGAAGGGGTTGCCCAGATGAGTGTGG
GTCAGAGAGCCAAACTGACTATATCTCCAGATTATGCCTATGGTGCCACTGGGCACCCAGGCGTTATCCC
ACCACATGCCACTCTCGTCTTCGATGTGGAGCTTCTAAAACTGGAATAAACTAGAGTCATCATGTAATTA
GTTATGTCACGCTTACATTCACGCCCTCCCCCCACATCCGCTCTAACCGAAAAGGAAGGAGTTAGACAAC
CTGAAGTCTAGGTCCCTATTTATTTTTTTATAGTTATGTTAGTATTAAGAACGTTATTTATATTTCAAAT
TTTTCTTTTTTTTCTGTACAGACGCGTGTACGCATGTAACATTATACTGAAAACCTTGCTTGAGAAGGTT
TTGGGACGCTCGAAGGCTTTAATTTGCAAGCTTGGCGTAATCATGGTCATAGCTGTTTCCTGTGTGAAAT
TGTTATCCGCTCACAATTCCACACAACATACGAGCCGGAAGCATAAAGTGTAAAGCCTGGGGTGCCTAAT
GAGTGAGCTAACTCACATTAATTGCGTTGCGCTCACTGCCCGCTTTCCAGTCGGGAAACCTGTCGTGCCA
GCTGCATTAATGAATCGGCCAACGCGCGGGGAGAGGCGGTTTGCGTATTGGGCGC
Features (pLannotate 1.2.2; 15 found; start..end, strand, type, name):
    183..771     -  rep_origin     ori: high-copy-number ColE1/pMB1/pBR322/pUC origin of replication
    942..1802    -  CDS            AmpR: β-lactamase; bla; confers resistance to ampicillin, carbenicillin, and related antibiotics
   1803..1907    -  promoter       AmpR promoter: bla
   1995..2096    +  promoter       TRP1 promoter: S. cerevisiae TRP1
   2097..2768    +  CDS            TRP1: TRPF_YEAST - Experimental evidence at protein level: Swiss-Prot protein existence level 1. From Saccharomyces cerevisiae (strain ATCC 204508 / S288c) (Baker's yeast).
   2861..2896    +  CDS            rop (fragment): Rop protein, which maintains plasmids at low copy number; rop
   2998..3097    +  misc_feature   bom (fragment): basis of mobility region from pBR322
   3596..3661    +  CDS            OST1 (fragment): OST1_YEAST - Also known as NLT1. Experimental evidence at protein level: Swiss-Prot protein existence level 1. Subunit of the oligosaccharyl transferase (OST) complex that catalyzes the initial transfer of a defined glycan (Glc(3)Man(9)GlcNAc(2) in eukaryotes) from the lipid carrier dolichol- pyrophosphate to an asparagine residue within an Asn-X-Ser/Thr consensus motif in nascent polypeptide chains, the first step in protein N-glycosylation. N-glycosylation occurs cotranslationally and the complex associates with the Sec61 complex at the channel-forming translocon complex that mediates protei
   3662..4333    +  CDS            DsRed-Express2: DsRed-Express2 is a basic (constitutively fluorescent) orange fluorescent protein published in 2008, derived from Discosoma sp.. It is reported to be a rapidly-maturing protein.
   4346..4666    +  CDS            DmrD: dimeric F36M mutant of FK506-binding protein FKBP12 dimerization can be reversed by ligand binding
   4680..4927    +  terminator     CYC1 terminator: S. cerevisiae CYC1; transcription terminator for CYC1
   4970..4986    -  protein_bind   lac operator: The lac repressor binds to the lac operator to inhibit transcription in E. coli. This inhibition can be relieved by adding lactose or isopropyl-β-D-thiogalactopyranoside (IPTG). lac repressor encoded by lacI
   4994..5024    -  promoter       lac promoter: promoter for the E. coli lac operon
   5039..5060    -  protein_bind   CAP binding site: CAP binding activates transcription in the presence of cAMP. E. coli catabolite activator protein
   5073..5165    -  CDS            lacI (fragment): lac repressor; lacI; The lac repressor binds to the lac operator to inhibit transcription in E. coli. This inhibition can be relieved by adding lactose or isopropyl-β-D-thiogalactopyranoside (IPTG).
