>Addgene plasmid #115427 | YIplac204-pOst1-ESCargo* | addgene full sequence | sequence record 222024 | Addgene NGS Result
TCGTCTCGCGCGTTTCGGTGATGACGGTGAAAACCTCTGACACATGCAGCTCCCGGAGACGGTCACAGCT
TGTCTGTAAGCGGATGCCGGGAGCAGACAAGCCCGTCAGGGCGCGTCAGCGGGTGTTGGCGGGTGTCGGG
GCTGGCTTAACTATGCGGCATCAGAGCAGATTGTACTGAGAGTGCACCATATGCGGTGTGAAATACCGCA
CAGATGCGTAAGGAGAAAATACCGCATCAGGCGGACCTTAATACATTCAGACACTTCTGCGGTATCACCC
TACTTATTCCCTTCGAGATTATATCTAGGAACCCATCAGGTTGGTGGAAGATTACCCGTTCTAAGACTTT
TCAGCTTCCTCTATTGATGTTACACCTGGACACCCCTTTTCTGGCATCCAGTTTTTAATCTTCAGTGGCA
TGTGAGATTCTCCGAAATTAATTAAAGCAACCACACAATTCTCTCGGATACCACCTCGGTTGAAACTGAC
AGGTGGTTTGTTACGCATGCTAATGCAAAGGAGCCTATATACCTTTGGCTCGGCTGCTGTAACAGGGAAT
ATAAAGGGCAGCATAATTTAGGAGTTTAGTGAACTTGCAACATTTACTATTTTCCCTTCTTACGTAAATA
TTTTTCTTTTTAATTCTAAATCAATCTTTTTCAATTTTTTGTTTGTATTCTTTTCTTGCTTAAATCTATA
ACTACAAAAAACACATACATAAACTAAAAGAATTCAAAAATGAGGCAGGTTTGGTTCTCTTGGATTGTGG
GATTGTTCCTATGTTTTTTCAACGTGTCTTCTGCTGATAGCACTGAGAACGTCATCAAGCCCTTCATGCG
CTTCAAGGTGCACATGGAGGGCTCAGTAAATGGTCATGAGTTCGAGATCGAGGGCGAGGGCGAGGGCAAG
CCCTACGAGGGCACCCAGACCGCCAAGCTGCAGGTGACCAAGGGCGGCCCCCTGCCCTTCGCCTGGGACA
TCCTGTCCCCCCAGTTCCAGTACGGCTCCAAGGTGTACGTGAAGCACCCCGCCGACATCCCCGACTACAA
GAAGCTGTCCTTCCCCGAGGGCTTCAAGTGGGAGCGCGTGATGAACTTCGAGGACGGCGGCGTGGTGACC
GTGACCCAGGACTCCTCCCTGCAGGACGGCACCTTCATCTACCACGTGAAGTTCATCGGCGTGAACTTCC
CCTCCGACGGCCCCGTAATGCAGAAGAAGACTCTGGGCTGGGAGCCCTCCACCGAGCGCCTGTACCCCCG
CGACGGCGTGCTGAAGGGCGAGATCCACAAGGCGCTGAAGCTGAAGGGCGGCGGCCACTACCTGGTGGAG
TTCAAGTCAATCTACATGGCCAAGAAGCCCGTGAAGCTGCCCGGCTACTACTACGTGGACTCCAAGCTGG
ACATCACCTCCCACAACGAGGACTACACCGTGGTGGAGCAGTACGAGCGCGCCGAGGCCCGCCACCACCT
GTTCCAGGGATCCTCTAGAGGAGTGCAGGTGGAAACCATCTCCCCAGGAGACGGGCGCACCTTCCCCAAG
CGCGGCCAGACCGTTGTGGTGCACTACACCGGGATGCTTGAAGATGGAAAGAAACTAGATTCCTCCCGGG
ACAGAAACAAGCCCTTTAAGTTTATGCTAGGCAAGCAGGAGGTGATCCGAGGCTGGGAAGAAGGGGTTGC
CCAGATGAGTGTGGGTCAGAGAGCCAAACTGACTATATCTCCAGATTATGCCTATGGTGCCACTGGGCAC
CCAGGCGTTATCCCACCACATGCCACTCTCGTCTTCGATGTGGAGCTTCTAAAACTGGAATAAACTAGAG
TCATCATGTAATTAGTTATGTCACGCTTACATTCACGCCCTCCCCCCACATCCGCTCTAACCGAAAAGGA
AGGAGTTAGACAACCTGAAGTCTAGGTCCCTATTTATTTTTTTATAGTTATGTTAGTATTAAGAACGTTA
TTTATATTTCAAATTTTTCTTTTTTTTCTGTACAGACGCGTGTACGCATGTAACATTATACTGAAAACCT
TGCTTGAGAAGGTTTTGGGACGCTCGAAGGCTTTAATTTGCAAGCTTGGCGTAATCATGGTCATAGCTGT
TTCCTGTGTGAAATTGTTATCCGCTCACAATTCCACACAACATACGAGCCGGAAGCATAAAGTGTAAAGC
CTGGGGTGCCTAATGAGTGAGCTAACTCACATTAATTGCGTTGCGCTCACTGCCCGCTTTCCAGTCGGGA
AACCTGTCGTGCCAGCTGCATTAATGAATCGGCCAACGCGCGGGGAGAGGCGGTTTGCGTATTGGGCGCT
CTTCCGCTTCCTCGCTCACTGACTCGCTGCGCTCGGTCGTTCGGCTGCGGCGAGCGGTATCAGCTCACTC
AAAGGCGGTAATACGGTTATCCACAGAATCAGGGGATAACGCAGGAAAGAACATGTGAGCAAAAGGCCAG
CAAAAGGCCAGGAACCGTAAAAAGGCCGCGTTGCTGGCGTTTTTCCATAGGCTCCGCCCCCCTGACGAGC
ATCACAAAAATCGACGCTCAAGTCAGAGGTGGCGAAACCCGACAGGACTATAAAGATACCAGGCGTTTCC
CCCTGGAAGCTCCCTCGTGCGCTCTCCTGTTCCGACCCTGCCGCTTACCGGATACCTGTCCGCCTTTCTC
CCTTCGGGAAGCGTGGCGCTTTCTCATAGCTCACGCTGTAGGTATCTCAGTTCGGTGTAGGTCGTTCGCT
CCAAGCTGGGCTGTGTGCACGAACCCCCCGTTCAGCCCGACCGCTGCGCCTTATCCGGTAACTATCGTCT
TGAGTCCAACCCGGTAAGACACGACTTATCGCCACTGGCAGCAGCCACTGGTAACAGGATTAGCAGAGCG
AGGTATGTAGGCGGTGCTACAGAGTTCTTGAAGTGGTGGCCTAACTACGGCTACACTAGAAGAACAGTAT
TTGGTATCTGCGCTCTGCTGAAGCCAGTTACCTTCGGAAAAAGAGTTGGTAGCTCTTGATCCGGCAAACA
AACCACCGCTGGTAGCGGTGGTTTTTTTGTTTGCAAGCAGCAGATTACGCGCAGAAAAAAAGGATCTCAA
GAAGATCCTTTGATCTTTTCTACGGGGTCTGACGCTCAGTGGAACGAAAACTCACGTTAAGGGATTTTGG
TCATGAGATTATCAAAAAGGATCTTCACCTAGATCCTTTTAAATTAAAAATGAAGTTTTAAATCAATCTA
AAGTATATATGAGTAAACTTGGTCTGACAGTTACCAATGCTTAATCAGTGAGGCACCTATCTCAGCGATC
TGTCTATTTCGTTCATCCATAGTTGCCTGACTCCCCGTCGTGTAGATAACTACGATACGGGAGGGCTTAC
CATCTGGCCCCAGTGCTGCAATGATACCGCGAGACCCACGCTCACCGGCTCCAGATTTATCAGCAATAAA
CCAGCCAGCCGGAAGGGCCGAGCGCAGAAGTGGTCCTGCAACTTTATCCGCCTCCATCCAGTCTATTAAT
TGTTGCCGGGAAGCTAGAGTAAGTAGTTCGCCAGTTAATAGTTTGCGCAACGTTGTTGCCATTGCTACAG
GCATCGTGGTGTCACGCTCGTCGTTTGGTATGGCTTCATTCAGCTCCGGTTCCCAACGATCAAGGCGAGT
TACATGATCCCCCATGTTGTGCAAAAAAGCGGTTAGCTCCTTCGGTCCTCCGATCGTTGTCAGAAGTAAG
TTGGCCGCAGTGTTATCACTCATGGTTATGGCAGCACTGCATAATTCTCTTACTGTCATGCCATCCGTAA
GATGCTTTTCTGTGACTGGTGAGTACTCAACCAAGTCATTCTGAGAATAGTGTATGCGGCGACCGAGTTG
CTCTTGCCCGGCGTCAATACGGGATAATACCGCGCCACATAGCAGAACTTTAAAAGTGCTCATCATTGGA
AAACGTTCTTCGGGGCGAAAACTCTCAAGGATCTTACCGCTGTTGAGATCCAGTTCGATGTAACCCACTC
GTGCACCCAACTGATCTTCAGCATCTTTTACTTTCACCAGCGTTTCTGGGTGAGCAAAAACAGGAAGGCA
AAATGCCGCAAAAAAGGGAATAAGGGCGACACGGAAATGTTGAATACTCATACTCTTCCTTTTTCAATAT
TATTGAAGCATTTATCAGGGTTATTGTCTCATGAGCGGATACATATTTGAATGTATTTAGAAAAATAAAC
AAATAGGGGTTCCGCGCACATTTCCCCGAAAAGTGCCACCTGACGTCTAAGAAACCATTATTATCATGAC
ATTAACCTATAAAAATAGGCGTATCACGAGGCCAATTCGGTCGAAAAAGAAAAGGAGAGGGCCAAGAGGG
AGGGCATTGGTGACTATTGAGCACGTGAGTATACGTGATTAAGCACACAAAGGCAGCTTGGAGTATGTCT
GTTATTAATTTCACAGGTAGTTCTGGTCCATTGGTGAAAGTTTGCGGCTTGCAGAGCACAGAGGCCGCAG
AATGTGCACTAGATTCCGATGCTGACTTGCTGGGTATTATATGTGTGCCCAATAGAAAGAGAACAATTGA
CCCGGTTATTGCAAGGAAAATTTCAAGTCTTGTAAAAGCATATAAAAATAGTTCAGGCACTCCGAAATAC
TTGGTTGGCGTGTTTCGTAATCAACCTAAGGAGGATGTTTTGGCTCTGGTCAATGATTACGGCATTGATA
TCGTCCAACTGCATGGAGATGAGTCGTGGCAAGAATACCAAGAGTTCCTCGGTTTGCCAGTTATTAAAAG
ACTCGTATTTCCAAAAGACTGCAACATACTACTCAGTGCAGCTTCACAGAAACCTCATTCGTTTATTCCC
TTGTTTGATTCAGAAGCAGGTGGGACAGGTGAACTTTTGGATTGGAACTCGATTTCTGACTGGGTTGGAA
GGCAAGAGAGCCCCGAGAGCTTACATTTTATGTTAGCTGGTGGACTGACGCCAGAAAATGTTGGTGATGC
GCTTAGATTAAATGGCGTTATTGGTGTTGATGTAAGCGGAGGTGTGGAGACAAATGGTGTAAAAGACTCT
AACAAAATAGCAAATTTCGTCAAAAATGCTAAGAAATAGGTTATTACTGAGTAGTATTTATTTAAGTATT
GTTTGTGCACTTGCCTGCAAGCCTTTTGAAAAGCAAGCATAAAAGATCGCCCTT
Features (pLannotate 1.2.2; 15 found; start..end, strand, type, name):
      5..40      +  CDS            rop (fragment): Rop protein, which maintains plasmids at low copy number; rop
    142..241     +  misc_feature   bom (fragment): basis of mobility region from pBR322
    740..805     +  CDS            OST1 (fragment): OST1_YEAST - Also known as NLT1. Experimental evidence at protein level: Swiss-Prot protein existence level 1. Subunit of the oligosaccharyl transferase (OST) complex that catalyzes the initial transfer of a defined glycan (Glc(3)Man(9)GlcNAc(2) in eukaryotes) from the lipid carrier dolichol- pyrophosphate to an asparagine residue within an Asn-X-Ser/Thr consensus motif in nascent polypeptide chains, the first step in protein N-glycosylation. N-glycosylation occurs cotranslationally and the complex associates with the Sec61 complex at the channel-forming translocon complex that mediates protei
    806..1477    +  CDS            DsRed-Express2: DsRed-Express2 is a basic (constitutively fluorescent) orange fluorescent protein published in 2008, derived from Discosoma sp.. It is reported to be a rapidly-maturing protein.
   1490..1810    +  CDS            DmrD: dimeric F36M mutant of FK506-binding protein FKBP12 dimerization can be reversed by ligand binding
   1824..2071    +  terminator     CYC1 terminator: S. cerevisiae CYC1; transcription terminator for CYC1
   2114..2130    -  protein_bind   lac operator: The lac repressor binds to the lac operator to inhibit transcription in E. coli. This inhibition can be relieved by adding lactose or isopropyl-β-D-thiogalactopyranoside (IPTG). lac repressor encoded by lacI
   2138..2168    -  promoter       lac promoter: promoter for the E. coli lac operon
   2183..2204    -  protein_bind   CAP binding site: CAP binding activates transcription in the presence of cAMP. E. coli catabolite activator protein
   2217..2309    -  CDS            lacI (fragment): lac repressor; lacI; The lac repressor binds to the lac operator to inhibit transcription in E. coli. This inhibition can be relieved by adding lactose or isopropyl-β-D-thiogalactopyranoside (IPTG).
   2492..3080    -  rep_origin     ori: high-copy-number ColE1/pMB1/pBR322/pUC origin of replication
   3251..4111    -  CDS            AmpR: β-lactamase; bla; confers resistance to ampicillin, carbenicillin, and related antibiotics
   4112..4216    -  promoter       AmpR promoter: bla
   4304..4404    +  promoter       TRP1 promoter: S. cerevisiae TRP1
   4405..5076    +  CDS            TRP1: TRPF_YEAST - Experimental evidence at protein level: Swiss-Prot protein existence level 1. From Saccharomyces cerevisiae (strain ATCC 204508 / S288c) (Baker's yeast).
