[The description below was written by a language model from this plasmid's Addgene catalogue record and pLannotate feature annotations shown in this document.]
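Description:
YIplac204-pOst1-ESCargo* is a yeast integrating expression plasmid of about 5.2 kb built on the YIplac204 backbone. It has no yeast replication origin in its annotation, so stable maintenance in Saccharomyces cerevisiae depends on chromosomal integration, which the record places at the TRP1 locus, with selection through the plasmid-borne TRP1 promoter and coding sequence. In E. coli it is propagated through a high-copy ColE1/pUC-type origin and selected with ampicillin via the β-lactamase gene. Short remnants of rop, bom, lacI and the lac promoter/operator region are backbone leftovers with no role in the payload. The two sequence records (depositor and sequencing-derived) differ by a single nucleotide in length and in their start coordinate, but they carry the same set of features.

The insert of roughly 1.1 kb encodes a single fusion protein. A short N-terminal fragment of Ost1, serving as the ER-targeting signal sequence (pOst1), is followed by the rapidly maturing, tetrameric red fluorescent protein DsRed-Express2 and then by a reversibly dimerizing FKBP variant. The annotation software matches this variant to the F36M-type DmrD domain, whereas the catalogue names it FKBP(LV)(C22V). Expression is listed as driven by the TPI1 promoter, which is not annotated in the feature tables but presumably lies in the unannotated region upstream of the Ost1 fragment, and the cassette ends with the CYC1 terminator.

Because the fluorescent protein oligomerizes and the FKBP domains self-associate, the cargo is expected to aggregate in the ER lumen, and an FKBP ligand dissolves the aggregates to release a synchronized fluorescent wave of soluble cargo. The asterisk version lacks an ER export signal. It is therefore suited to comparison with signal-bearing cargo in live-cell studies of ER exit and Golgi traffic.
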