Addgene plasmid #115427: YIplac204-pOst1-ESCargo*
Purpose: Expresses a regulatable secretory cargo (lacking an ER export signal) for yeast at the TRP1 locus
Depositing lab: Benjamin Glick. Depositing organization: University of Chicago. Publication: Maturation-driven transport and AP-1-dependent recycling of a secretory cargo in the Golgi. Casler JC, Papanikou E, Barrero JJ, Glick BS. J Cell Biol. 2019 May 6;218(5):1582-1601. doi: 10.1083/jcb.201807195. Epub 2019 Mar 11. PubMed 30858194.
Backbone
  Vector backbone: YIplac204
  Backbone size w/o insert (bp): 4094
  Total vector size (bp): 5165
  Vector type: Yeast Expression
  Selectable markers: TRP1
Growth in bacteria
  Bacterial resistance: Ampicillin, 100 μg/mL
  Growth temperature: 37°C
  Growth strain: DH5alpha
  Copy number: Unknown
Gene/Insert
  Gene/Insert name: pOst1-DsRed-Express2-FKBP(LV)(C22V) (alt name: AT78)
  Insert size (bp): 1071
  Promoter: TPI1
  Cloning method: Restriction Enzyme; 5′ cloning site EcoRI (unknown if destroyed); 3′ cloning site HindIII (unknown if destroyed)
  Sequencing primers: 5′ CCTTTGGCTCGGCTGCTG; 3′ CATGCGTACACGCGTCTGTAC
Terms and licenses: Academic/Nonprofit Terms; Industry Terms: Not Available to Industry
How to cite: YIplac204-pOst1-ESCargo* was a gift from Benjamin Glick (Addgene plasmid # 115427 ; http://n2t.net/addgene:115427 ; RRID:Addgene_115427)
